Addgene plasmid #153157: Flag-FOXD4L6
Purpose: Expression of Flag tagged human FOXD4L6 in mammalian cells
Depositing lab: Stefan Koch. Depositing organization: Linkopings Universitet. Publication: A uniform expression library for the exploration of FOX transcription factor biology. Moparthi L, Koch S. Differentiation. 2020 Sep - Oct;115:30-36. doi: 10.1016/j.diff.2020.08.002. Epub 2020 Aug 20. PubMed 32858261.
Backbone
  Vector backbone: pCS2+ N-flag
  Backbone size w/o insert (bp): 4131
  Vector type: Mammalian Expression
Growth in bacteria
  Bacterial resistance: Ampicillin, 100 μg/mL
  Growth temperature: 37°C
  Growth strain: DH5alpha
  Copy number: High Copy
Gene/Insert
  Gene/Insert name: human FOXD4L6
  Species: H. sapiens (human)
  Insert size (bp): 1385
  Entrez Gene: FOXD4L6
  Promoter: CMV IE99
  Tag / fusion protein: Flag (N terminal on backbone)
  Cloning method: Restriction Enzyme; 5′ cloning site EcoRI (not destroyed); 3′ cloning site XhoI (not destroyed)
  Sequencing primers: 5′ SP6; 3′ EBV-rev
Terms and licenses: Academic/Nonprofit Terms; Industry Terms: Not Available to Industry
How to cite: Flag-FOXD4L6 was a gift from Stefan Koch (Addgene plasmid # 153157 ; http://n2t.net/addgene:153157 ; RRID:Addgene_153157)
