[The description below was written by a language model from this plasmid's Addgene catalogue record and pLannotate feature annotations shown in this document.]
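Description:
Flag-FOXD4L6 is a mammalian expression plasmid that produces human FOXD4L6, a forkhead box (FOX) family transcription factor, with an N-terminal Flag epitope tag. It is built on a pCS2+ derivative that already carries the Flag coding sequence, and the FOXD4L6 insert was placed in frame behind the tag between EcoRI and XhoI sites, both of which remain intact. The plasmid is maintained in E. coli through a high-copy ColE1/pUC-type origin and selected with ampicillin via the β-lactamase gene. An f1 phage origin is also present, along with remnants of lacZα, lacI and the lac promoter/operator region inherited from the parental cloning vector. Both the depositor sequence and the repository's sequencing result are 5,509 nt and show the same set of elements in the same order, differing only in where numbering starts.

Expression in mammalian cells is driven by the simian cytomegalovirus immediate-early enhancer/promoter. The feature table annotates it as CMV IE94, while the catalogue entry lists it as "CMV IE99". Transcripts are terminated by an SV40 polyadenylation signal downstream of the insert. An SP6 promoter sits between the CMV promoter and the Flag-FOXD4L6 open reading frame, an arrangement that in pCS2-type vectors allows in vitro synthesis of sense RNA. T7 (partial) and T3 promoters lie downstream in the opposite orientation. The Flag tag allows detection or immunoprecipitation of the protein with anti-Flag antibodies. The construct belongs to a uniform library of FOX transcription factor expression plasmids, intended for comparing family members under equivalent expression and tagging conditions in mammalian cells.
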