Features (pLannotate 1.2.2; 16 found; start..end, strand, type, name):
     35..53      +  promoter       SP6 promoter: promoter for bacteriophage SP6 RNA polymerase
     94..110     +  CDS            FLAG (fragment): FLAG® epitope tag, followed by an enterokinase cleavage site
    139..1386    +  CDS            FOXD4L6: FX4L6_HUMAN - Experimental evidence at protein level: Swiss-Prot protein existence level 1. From Homo sapiens (Human).
   1539..1556    -  promoter       T7 promoter (fragment): promoter for bacteriophage T7 RNA polymerase
   1561..1695    -  polyA_signal   SV40 poly(A) signal: SV40 polyadenylation signal
   1808..1826    -  promoter       T3 promoter: promoter for bacteriophage T3 RNA polymerase
   1871..1887    -  protein_bind   lac operator: The lac repressor binds to the lac operator to inhibit transcription in E. coli. This inhibition can be relieved by adding lactose or isopropyl-β-D-thiogalactopyranoside (IPTG). lac repressor encoded by lacI
   1895..1925    -  promoter       lac promoter: promoter for the E. coli lac operon
   1940..1961    -  protein_bind   CAP binding site: CAP binding activates transcription in the presence of cAMP. E. coli catabolite activator protein
   1974..2066    -  CDS            lacI (fragment): lac repressor; lacI; The lac repressor binds to the lac operator to inhibit transcription in E. coli. This inhibition can be relieved by adding lactose or isopropyl-β-D-thiogalactopyranoside (IPTG).
   2249..2837    -  rep_origin     ori: high-copy-number ColE1/pMB1/pBR322/pUC origin of replication
   3008..3868    -  CDS            AmpR: β-lactamase; bla; confers resistance to ampicillin, carbenicillin, and related antibiotics
   3869..3973    -  promoter       AmpR promoter: bla
   4026..4454    -  rep_origin     f1 ori (sequence partly withheld): f1 bacteriophage origin of replication; arrow indicates direction of (+) strand synthesis
   4459..4525    -  CDS            lacZα (fragment): LacZα fragment of β-galactosidase; lacZ fragment
   4532..5509    +  promoter       CMV IE94 promoter: enhancer/promoter region of simian cytomegalovirus major immediate early transcription unit IE94
>Addgene plasmid #153157 | Flag-FOXD4L6 | depositor full sequence | sequence record 296373 | Full Sequence
CGCCATTCTGCCTGGGGACGTCGGAGCAAGCTTGATTTAGGTGACACTATAGAATACAAGCTACTTGTTC
TTTTTGCAGGATCAGCCACCATGGATTACAAGGACGACGACGATAAGGGATCCCATCGATTCGAATTCAA
CTTGCCAAGAGCTGAGCGCCTTCGCTCCACACCGCAGCGCAGCCTCCGGGACTCCGATGGGGAAGACGGT
AAAATCGATGTCCTGGGAGAGGAGGAAGATGAAGACGAGGTGGAAGACGAGGAGGAGGCGGCGAGCCAGC
AGTTCCTAGAGCAGTCGCTCCAGCCGGGGCTGCAGGTGGCCCGGTGGGGCGGGGTTGCGCTTCCCCGAGA
GCACATCGAGGGCGGCGGCGGCCCGAGCGACCCCTCAGAGTTTGGCACCAAGTTCAGGGCACCGCCAAGG
TCTGCGGCGGCCTCTGAAGATGCCCGGCAGCCGGCAAAGCCCCCCTACTCGTACATCGCGCTCATCACCA
TGGCCATCCTGCAAAACCCGCACAAGCGCCTCACGCTCAGCGGCATCTGCGCCTTCATTAGTGGCCGCTT
CCCCTACTACCGCCGCAAGTTCCCCGCCTGGCAGAACAGCATCCGCCACAACCTCTCGCTGAACGACTGC
TTCGTTAAGATCCCCCGCGAGCCGGGCCACCCAGGCAAGGGCAACTACTGGAGCCTGGACCCCGCCTCCC
AAGACATGTTCGACAATGGCAGCTTTCTCCGGCGTAGGAAGCGTTTCAAGCGCCACCAACTGACCCCGGG
AGCCCACCTGCCCCACCCCTTCCCTCTACCTGCTGCACACGCCGCCCTGCACAACCCCCACCCAGGCCCT
CTGCTTGGGGCCCCTGCCCCGCCGCAGCCAGTCCCGGGGGCCTACCCCAACACCGCCCCCGGGAGACGCC
CTTACGCTCTGCTGCACCCGCATCCTCTTCGCTACCTACTGCTCTCGGCCCCCGTCTATGCCGGGGCACC
GAAGAAAGCAGAAGGCGCGGCCCTGGCGACCCCGGCACCCTTCCCGTGCTGCAGCCCTCACTTGGTCCTC
AGCCTTGGGAGGAGGGCAAGGGTCTGGCGTCGCCACCGGGAGGCGGATGCATCTCTTTCAGCATTGAGAG
TATTATGCAAGGGGTCAGGGGAACGGGTACAGGGGCTGCGCAGAGTTTGTCCCCGACCGCGTGGAGCTAC
TGCCACCTGCTCCAGCGACCATCAAGCCTGTTGCATCCCCAGACCGCTGCCCCTTTGCTGCAAGTGTCCG
CCGCCGCCGCTGCTCGGACAATTTTGCAGCAATAGCAGCAGCATCAGGAGGAGGACTGCGCCAACGGCTG
CGCTCCCACCAAGGGCGCGGTGCTGGGCGGGCACCTGTCGGCCTCGTCGGCCCTGCTGAGGTATCAGGCA
GTGGCAGAGGGCTCTAGGCTGACATCGCTGGCTGCCCCTTTGGGCGGAGAGGGGACCTCACCAGTTTTTT
TAGTATCGCCCACGCCCAGTTCCCTGGCCAACTCCGCAGGGCCCTCCTAGAGCCTCGAGCCTCTAGAACT
ATAGTGAGTCGTATTACGTAGATCCAGACATGATAAGATACATTGATGAGTTTGGACAAACCACAACTAG
AATGCAGTGAAAAAAATGCTTTATTTGTGAAATTTGTGATGCTATTGCTTTATTTGTAACCATTATAAGC
TGCAATAAACAAGTTAACAACAACAATTGCATTCATTTTATGTTTCAGGTTCAGGGGGAGGTGTGGGAGG
TTTTTTAATTCGCGGCCGCGGCGCCAATGCATTGGGCCCGGTACCCAGCTTTTGTTCCCTTTAGTGAGGG
TTAATTGCGCGCTTGGCGTAATCATGGTCATAGCTGTTTCCTGTGTGAAATTGTTATCCGCTCACAATTC
CACACAACATACGAGCCGGGAGCATAAAGTGTAAAGCCTGGGGTGCCTAATGAGTGAGCTAACTCACATT
AATTGCGTTGCGCTCACTGCCCGCTTTCCAGTCGGGAAACCTGTCGTGCCAGCTGCATTAATGAATCGGC
CAACGCGCGGGGAGAGGCGGTTTGCGTATTGGGCGCTCTTCCGCTTCCTCGCTCACTGACTCGCTGCGCT
CGGTCGTTCGGCTGCGGCGAGCGGTATCAGCTCACTCAAAGGCGGTAATACGGTTATCCACAGAATCAGG
GGATAACGCAGGAAAGAACATGTGAGCAAAAGGCCAGCAAAAGGCCAGGAACCGTAAAAAGGCCGCGTTG
CTGGCGTTTTTCCATAGGCTCCGCCCCCCTGACGAGCATCACAAAAATCGACGCTCAAGTCAGAGGTGGC
GAAACCCGACAGGACTATAAAGATACCAGGCGTTTCCCCCTGGAAGCTCCCTCGTGCGCTCTCCTGTTCC
GACCCTGCCGCTTACCGGATACCTGTCCGCCTTTCTCCCTTCGGGAAGCGTGGCGCTTTCTCATAGCTCA
CGCTGTAGGTATCTCAGTTCGGTGTAGGTCGTTCGCTCCAAGCTGGGCTGTGTGCACGAACCCCCCGTTC
AGCCCGACCGCTGCGCCTTATCCGGTAACTATCGTCTTGAGTCCAACCCGGTAAGACACGACTTATCGCC
ACTGGCAGCAGCCACTGGTAACAGGATTAGCAGAGCGAGGTATGTAGGCGGTGCTACAGAGTTCTTGAAG
TGGTGGCCTAACTACGGCTACACTAGAAGAACAGTATTTGGTATCTGCGCTCTGCTGAAGCCAGTTACCT
TCGGAAAAAGAGTTGGTAGCTCTTGATCCGGCAAACAAACCACCGCTGGTAGCGGTGGTTTTTTTGTTTG
CAAGCAGCAGATTACGCGCAGAAAAAAAGGATCTCAAGAAGATCCTTTGATCTTTTCTACGGGGTCTGAC
GCTCAGTGGAACGAAAACTCACGTTAAGGGATTTTGGTCATGAGATTATCAAAAAGGATCTTCACCTAGA
TCCTTTTAAATTAAAAATGAAGTTTTAAATCAATCTAAAGTATATATGAGTAAACTTGGTCTGACAGTTA
CCAATGCTTAATCAGTGAGGCACCTATCTCAGCGATCTGTCTATTTCGTTCATCCATAGTTGCCTGACTC
CCCGTCGTGTAGATAACTACGATACGGGAGGGCTTACCATCTGGCCCCAGTGCTGCAATGATACCGCGAG
ACCCACGCTCACCGGCTCCAGATTTATCAGCAATAAACCAGCCAGCCGGAAGGGCCGAGCGCAGAAGTGG
TCCTGCAACTTTATCCGCCTCCATCCAGTCTATTAATTGTTGCCGGGAAGCTAGAGTAAGTAGTTCGCCA
GTTAATAGTTTGCGCAACGTTGTTGCCATTGCTACAGGCATCGTGGTGTCACGCTCGTCGTTTGGTATGG
CTTCATTCAGCTCCGGTTCCCAACGATCAAGGCGAGTTACATGATCCCCCATGTTGTGCAAAAAAGCGGT
TAGCTCCTTCGGTCCTCCGATCGTTGTCAGAAGTAAGTTGGCCGCAGTGTTATCACTCATGGTTATGGCA
GCACTGCATAATTCTCTTACTGTCATGCCATCCGTAAGATGCTTTTCTGTGACTGGTGAGTACTCAACCA
AGTCATTCTGAGAATAGTGTATGCGGCGACCGAGTTGCTCTTGCCCGGCGTCAATACGGGATAATACCGC
GCCACATAGCAGAACTTTAAAAGTGCTCATCATTGGAAAACGTTCTTCGGGGCGAAAACTCTCAAGGATC
TTACCGCTGTTGAGATCCAGTTCGATGTAACCCACTCGTGCACCCAACTGATCTTCAGCATCTTTTACTT
TCACCAGCGTTTCTGGGTGAGCAAAAACAGGAAGGCAAAATGCCGCAAAAAAGGGAATAAGGGCGACACG
GAAATGTTGAATACTCATACTCTTCCTTTTTCAATATTATTGAAGCATTTATCAGGGTTATTGTCTCATG
AGCGGATACATATTTGAATGTATTTAGAAAAATAAACAAATAGGGGTTCCGCGCACATTTCCCCGAAAAG
TGCCACCTAAATTGTAAGCGTTAATATTTTGTTAAAATTCGCGTTAAATTTTTGTTAAATCAGCTCATTT
TTTAACCAATAGGCCGAAATCGGCAAAATCCCTTATAAATCAAAAGAATAGACCGAGATAGGGT
[37 nt withheld, positions 4125-4161]
AAAGAACGTGGACTCCAACGTCAAAGG
[49 nt withheld, positions 4189-4237]
T
[91 nt withheld, positions 4239-4329]
G
[124 nt withheld, positions 4331-4454]
CCCATTCGCCATTCAGGCTGCGCAACTGTTGGGAAGGGCGATCGGTGCGGGCCTCTTCGCTATTACGCCA
GTCGACCGCCAATTCAATATGGCGTATATGGACTCATGCCAATTCAATATGGTGGATCTGGACCTGTGCC
AATTCAATATGGCGTATATGGACTCGTGCCAATTCAATATGGTGGATCTGGACCCCAGCCAATTCAATAT
GGCGGACTTGGCACCATGCCAATTCAATATGGCGGACCTGGCACTGTGCCAACTGGGGAGGGGTCTACTT
GGCACGGTGCCAAGTTTGAGGAGGGGTCTTGGCCCTGTGCCAAGTCCGCCATATTGAATTGGCATGGTGC
CAATAATGGCGGCCATATTGGCTATATGCCAGGATCAATATATAGGCAATATCCAATATGGCCCTATGCC
AATATGGCTATTGGCCAGGTTCAATACTATGTATTGGCCCTATGCCATATAGTATTCCATATATGGGTTT
TCCTATTGACGTAGATAGCCCCTCCCAATGGGCGGTCCCATATACCATATATGGGGCTTCCTAATACCGC
CCATAGCCACTCCCCCATTGACGTCAATGGTCTCTATATATGGTCTTTCCTATTGACGTCATATGGGCGG
TCCTATTGACGTATATGGCGCCTCCCCCATTGACGTCAATTACGGTAAATGGCCCGCCTGGCTCAATGCC
CATTGACGTCAATAGGACCACCCACCATTGACGTCAATGGGATGGCTCATTGCCCATTCATATCCGTTCT
CACGCCCCCTATTGACGTCAATGACGGTAAATGGCCCACTTGGCAGTACATCAATATCTATTAATAGTAA
CTTGGCAAGTACATTACTATTGGAAGTACGCCAGGGTACATTGGCAGTACTCCCATTGACGTCAATGGCG
GTAAATGGCCCGCGATGGCTGCCAAGTACATCCCCATTGACGTCAATGGGGAGGGGCAATGACGCAAATG
GGCGTTCCATTGACGTAAATGGGCGGTAGGCGTGCCTAATGGGAGGTCTATATAAGCAATGCTCGTTTAG
GGAAC
