Features (pLannotate 1.2.2; 17 found; start..end, strand, type, name):
    758..1618    -  CDS            AmpR: β-lactamase; bla; confers resistance to ampicillin, carbenicillin, and related antibiotics
   1619..1723    -  promoter       AmpR promoter: bla
   1776..2204    -  rep_origin     f1 ori (sequence partly withheld): f1 bacteriophage origin of replication; arrow indicates direction of (+) strand synthesis
   2209..2275    -  CDS            lacZα (fragment): LacZα fragment of β-galactosidase; lacZ fragment
   2282..3259    +  promoter       CMV IE94 promoter: enhancer/promoter region of simian cytomegalovirus major immediate early transcription unit IE94
   3294..3312    +  promoter       SP6 promoter: promoter for bacteriophage SP6 RNA polymerase
   3353..3369    +  CDS            FLAG (fragment): FLAG® epitope tag, followed by an enterokinase cleavage site
   3398..4645    +  CDS            FOXD4L6: FX4L6_HUMAN - Experimental evidence at protein level: Swiss-Prot protein existence level 1. From Homo sapiens (Human).
   4798..4815    -  promoter       T7 promoter (fragment): promoter for bacteriophage T7 RNA polymerase
   4820..4954    -  polyA_signal   SV40 poly(A) signal: SV40 polyadenylation signal
   5067..5085    -  promoter       T3 promoter: promoter for bacteriophage T3 RNA polymerase
   5130..5146    -  protein_bind   lac operator: The lac repressor binds to the lac operator to inhibit transcription in E. coli. This inhibition can be relieved by adding lactose or isopropyl-β-D-thiogalactopyranoside (IPTG). lac repressor encoded by lacI
   5154..5184    -  promoter       lac promoter: promoter for the E. coli lac operon
   5199..5220    -  protein_bind   CAP binding site: CAP binding activates transcription in the presence of cAMP. E. coli catabolite activator protein
   5233..5325    -  CDS            lacI (fragment): lac repressor; lacI; The lac repressor binds to the lac operator to inhibit transcription in E. coli. This inhibition can be relieved by adding lactose or isopropyl-β-D-thiogalactopyranoside (IPTG).
   5327..5460    -  rep_origin     RSF ori (fragment): Plasmids containing the RSF 1030 origin of replication can be propagated in E. coli cells that contain additional plasmids with compatible origins.
   5508..587     -  rep_origin     ori (across the origin): high-copy-number ColE1/pMB1/pBR322/pUC origin of replication
>Addgene plasmid #153157 | Flag-FOXD4L6 | addgene full sequence | sequence record 311603 | Addgene NGS Result
TCCATAGGCTCCGCCCCCCTGACGAGCATCACAAAAATCGACGCTCAAGTCAGAGGTGGCGAAACCCGAC
AGGACTATAAAGATACCAGGCGTTTCCCCCTGGAAGCTCCCTCGTGCGCTCTCCTGTTCCGACCCTGCCG
CTTACCGGATACCTGTCCGCCTTTCTCCCTTCGGGAAGCGTGGCGCTTTCTCATAGCTCACGCTGTAGGT
ATCTCAGTTCGGTGTAGGTCGTTCGCTCCAAGCTGGGCTGTGTGCACGAACCCCCCGTTCAGCCCGACCG
CTGCGCCTTATCCGGTAACTATCGTCTTGAGTCCAACCCGGTAAGACACGACTTATCGCCACTGGCAGCA
GCCACTGGTAACAGGATTAGCAGAGCGAGGTATGTAGGCGGTGCTACAGAGTTCTTGAAGTGGTGGCCTA
ACTACGGCTACACTAGAAGAACAGTATTTGGTATCTGCGCTCTGCTGAAGCCAGTTACCTTCGGAAAAAG
AGTTGGTAGCTCTTGATCCGGCAAACAAACCACCGCTGGTAGCGGTGGTTTTTTTGTTTGCAAGCAGCAG
ATTACGCGCAGAAAAAAAGGATCTCAAGAAGATCCTTTGATCTTTTCTACGGGGTCTGACGCTCAGTGGA
ACGAAAACTCACGTTAAGGGATTTTGGTCATGAGATTATCAAAAAGGATCTTCACCTAGATCCTTTTAAA
TTAAAAATGAAGTTTTAAATCAATCTAAAGTATATATGAGTAAACTTGGTCTGACAGTTACCAATGCTTA
ATCAGTGAGGCACCTATCTCAGCGATCTGTCTATTTCGTTCATCCATAGTTGCCTGACTCCCCGTCGTGT
AGATAACTACGATACGGGAGGGCTTACCATCTGGCCCCAGTGCTGCAATGATACCGCGAGACCCACGCTC
ACCGGCTCCAGATTTATCAGCAATAAACCAGCCAGCCGGAAGGGCCGAGCGCAGAAGTGGTCCTGCAACT
TTATCCGCCTCCATCCAGTCTATTAATTGTTGCCGGGAAGCTAGAGTAAGTAGTTCGCCAGTTAATAGTT
TGCGCAACGTTGTTGCCATTGCTACAGGCATCGTGGTGTCACGCTCGTCGTTTGGTATGGCTTCATTCAG
CTCCGGTTCCCAACGATCAAGGCGAGTTACATGATCCCCCATGTTGTGCAAAAAAGCGGTTAGCTCCTTC
GGTCCTCCGATCGTTGTCAGAAGTAAGTTGGCCGCAGTGTTATCACTCATGGTTATGGCAGCACTGCATA
ATTCTCTTACTGTCATGCCATCCGTAAGATGCTTTTCTGTGACTGGTGAGTACTCAACCAAGTCATTCTG
AGAATAGTGTATGCGGCGACCGAGTTGCTCTTGCCCGGCGTCAATACGGGATAATACCGCGCCACATAGC
AGAACTTTAAAAGTGCTCATCATTGGAAAACGTTCTTCGGGGCGAAAACTCTCAAGGATCTTACCGCTGT
TGAGATCCAGTTCGATGTAACCCACTCGTGCACCCAACTGATCTTCAGCATCTTTTACTTTCACCAGCGT
TTCTGGGTGAGCAAAAACAGGAAGGCAAAATGCCGCAAAAAAGGGAATAAGGGCGACACGGAAATGTTGA
ATACTCATACTCTTCCTTTTTCAATATTATTGAAGCATTTATCAGGGTTATTGTCTCATGAGCGGATACA
TATTTGAATGTATTTAGAAAAATAAACAAATAGGGGTTCCGCGCACATTTCCCCGAAAAGTGCCACCTAA
ATTGTAAGCGTTAATATTTTGTTAAAATTCGCGTTAAATTTTTGTTAAATCAGCTCATTTTTTAACCAAT
AGGCCGAAATCGGCAAAATCCCTTATAAATCAAAAGAATAGACCGAGATAGGGT
[37 nt withheld, positions 1875-1911]
AAAGAACGTGGACTCCAACGTCAAAGG
[49 nt withheld, positions 1939-1987]
T
[91 nt withheld, positions 1989-2079]
G
[124 nt withheld, positions 2081-2204]
CCCATTCGCCATTCAGGCTGCGCAACTGTTGGGAAGGGCGATCGGTGCGGGCCTCTTCGCTATTACGCCA
GTCGACCGCCAATTCAATATGGCGTATATGGACTCATGCCAATTCAATATGGTGGATCTGGACCTGTGCC
AATTCAATATGGCGTATATGGACTCGTGCCAATTCAATATGGTGGATCTGGACCCCAGCCAATTCAATAT
GGCGGACTTGGCACCATGCCAATTCAATATGGCGGACCTGGCACTGTGCCAACTGGGGAGGGGTCTACTT
GGCACGGTGCCAAGTTTGAGGAGGGGTCTTGGCCCTGTGCCAAGTCCGCCATATTGAATTGGCATGGTGC
CAATAATGGCGGCCATATTGGCTATATGCCAGGATCAATATATAGGCAATATCCAATATGGCCCTATGCC
AATATGGCTATTGGCCAGGTTCAATACTATGTATTGGCCCTATGCCATATAGTATTCCATATATGGGTTT
TCCTATTGACGTAGATAGCCCCTCCCAATGGGCGGTCCCATATACCATATATGGGGCTTCCTAATACCGC
CCATAGCCACTCCCCCATTGACGTCAATGGTCTCTATATATGGTCTTTCCTATTGACGTCATATGGGCGG
TCCTATTGACGTATATGGCGCCTCCCCCATTGACGTCAATTACGGTAAATGGCCCGCCTGGCTCAATGCC
CATTGACGTCAATAGGACCACCCACCATTGACGTCAATGGGATGGCTCATTGCCCATTCATATCCGTTCT
CACGCCCCCTATTGACGTCAATGACGGTAAATGGCCCACTTGGCAGTACATCAATATCTATTAATAGTAA
CTTGGCAAGTACATTACTATTGGAAGTACGCCAGGGTACATTGGCAGTACTCCCATTGACGTCAATGGCG
GTAAATGGCCCGCGATGGCTGCCAAGTACATCCCCATTGACGTCAATGGGGAGGGGCAATGACGCAAATG
GGCGTTCCATTGACGTAAATGGGCGGTAGGCGTGCCTAATGGGAGGTCTATATAAGCAATGCTCGTTTAG
GGAACCGCCATTCTGCCTGGGGACGTCGGAGCAAGCTTGATTTAGGTGACACTATAGAATACAAGCTACT
TGTTCTTTTTGCAGGATCAGCCACCATGGATTACAAGGACGACGACGATAAGGGATCCCATCGATTCGAA
TTCAACTTGCCAAGAGCTGAGCGCCTTCGCTCCACACCGCAGCGCAGCCTCCGGGACTCCGATGGGGAAG
ACGGTAAAATCGATGTCCTGGGAGAGGAGGAAGATGAAGACGAGGTGGAAGACGAGGAGGAGGCGGCGAG
CCAGCAGTTCCTAGAGCAGTCGCTCCAGCCGGGGCTGCAGGTGGCCCGGTGGGGCGGGGTTGCGCTTCCC
CGAGAGCACATCGAGGGCGGCGGCGGCCCGAGCGACCCCTCAGAGTTTGGCACCAAGTTCAGGGCACCGC
CAAGGTCTGCGGCGGCCTCTGAAGATGCCCGGCAGCCGGCAAAGCCCCCCTACTCGTACATCGCGCTCAT
CACCATGGCCATCCTGCAAAACCCGCACAAGCGCCTCACGCTCAGCGGCATCTGCGCCTTCATTAGTGGC
CGCTTCCCCTACTACCGCCGCAAGTTCCCCGCCTGGCAGAACAGCATCCGCCACAACCTCTCGCTGAACG
ACTGCTTCGTTAAGATCCCCCGCGAGCCGGGCCACCCAGGCAAGGGCAACTACTGGAGCCTGGACCCCGC
CTCCCAAGACATGTTCGACAATGGCAGCTTTCTCCGGCGTAGGAAGCGTTTCAAGCGCCACCAACTGACC
CCGGGAGCCCACCTGCCCCACCCCTTCCCTCTACCTGCTGCACACGCCGCCCTGCACAACCCCCACCCAG
GCCCTCTGCTTGGGGCCCCTGCCCCGCCGCAGCCAGTCCCGGGGGCCTACCCCAACACCGCCCCCGGGAG
ACGCCCTTACGCTCTGCTGCACCCGCATCCTCTTCGCTACCTACTGCTCTCGGCCCCCGTCTATGCCGGG
GCACCGAAGAAAGCAGAAGGCGCGGCCCTGGCGACCCCGGCACCCTTCCCGTGCTGCAGCCCTCACTTGG
TCCTCAGCCTTGGGAGGAGGGCAAGGGTCTGGCGTCGCCACCGGGAGGCGGATGCATCTCTTTCAGCATT
GAGAGTATTATGCAAGGGGTCAGGGGAGCGGGTACAGGGGCTGCGCAGAGTTTGTCCCCGACCGCGTGGA
GCTACTGCCACCTGCTCCAGCGACCATCAAGCCTGTTGCATCCCCAGACCGCTGCCCCTTTGCTGCAAGT
GTCCGCCGCCGCCGCTGCTCGGACAATTTTGCAGCAATAGCAGCAGCATCAGGAGGAGGACTGCGCCAAC
GGCTGCGCTCCCACCAAGGGCGCGGTGCTGGGCGGGCACCTGTCGGCCTCGTCGGCCCTGCTGAGGTATC
AGGCAGTGGCAGAGGGCTCTAGGCTGACATCGCTGGCTGCCCCTTTGGGCGGAGAGGGGACCTCACCAGT
TTTTTTAGTATCGCCCACGCCCAGTTCCCTGGCCAACTCCGCAGGGCCCTCCTAGAGCCTCGAGCCTCTA
GAACTATAGTGAGTCGTATTACGTAGATCCAGACATGATAAGATACATTGATGAGTTTGGACAAACCACA
ACTAGAATGCAGTGAAAAAAATGCTTTATTTGTGAAATTTGTGATGCTATTGCTTTATTTGTAACCATTA
TAAGCTGCAATAAACAAGTTAACAACAACAATTGCATTCATTTTATGTTTCAGGTTCAGGGGGAGGTGTG
GGAGGTTTTTTAATTCGCGGCCGCGGCGCCAATGCATTGGGCCCGGTACCCAGCTTTTGTTCCCTTTAGT
GAGGGTTAATTGCGCGCTTGGCGTAATCATGGTCATAGCTGTTTCCTGTGTGAAATTGTTATCCGCTCAC
AATTCCACACAACATACGAGCCGGGAGCATAAAGTGTAAAGCCTGGGGTGCCTAATGAGTGAGCTAACTC
ACATTAATTGCGTTGCGCTCACTGCCCGCTTTCCAGTCGGGAAACCTGTCGTGCCAGCTGCATTAATGAA
TCGGCCAACGCGCGGGGAGAGGCGGTTTGCGTATTGGGCGCTCTTCCGCTTCCTCGCTCACTGACTCGCT
GCGCTCGGTCGTTCGGCTGCGGCGAGCGGTATCAGCTCACTCAAAGGCGGTAATACGGTTATCCACAGAA
TCAGGGGATAACGCAGGAAAGAACATGTGAGCAAAAGGCCAGCAAAAGGCCAGGAACCGTAAAAAGGCCG
CGTTGCTGGCGTTTT
