>Addgene plasmid #153157 | Flag-FOXD4L6 | depositor partial sequence | sequence record 296374 | hFOXD4L6 gene sequence
ATGAACTTGCCAAGAGCTGAGCGCCTTCGCTCCACACCGCAGCGCAGCCTCCGGGACTCCGATGGGGAAG
ACGGTAAAATCGATGTCCTGGGAGAGGAGGAAGATGAAGACGAGGTGGAAGACGAGGAGGAGGCGGCGAG
CCAGCAGTTCCTAGAGCAGTCGCTCCAGCCGGGGCTGCAGGTGGCCCGGTGGGGCGGGGTTGCGCTTCCC
CGAGAGCACATCGAGGGCGGCGGCGGCCCGAGCGACCCCTCAGAGTTTGGCACCAAGTTCAGGGCACCGC
CAAGGTCTGCGGCGGCCTCTGAAGATGCCCGGCAGCCGGCAAAGCCCCCCTACTCGTACATCGCGCTCAT
CACCATGGCCATCCTGCAAAACCCGCACAAGCGCCTCACGCTCAGCGGCATCTGCGCCTTCATTAGTGGC
CGCTTCCCCTACTACCGCCGCAAGTTCCCCGCCTGGCAGAACAGCATCCGCCACAACCTCTCGCTGAACG
ACTGCTTCGTTAAGATCCCCCGCGAGCCGGGCCACCCAGGCAAGGGCAACTACTGGAGCCTGGACCCCGC
CTCCCAAGACATGTTCGACAATGGCAGCTTTCTCCGGCGTAGGAAGCGTTTCAAGCGCCACCAACTGACC
CCGGGAGCCCACCTGCCCCACCCCTTCCCTCTACCTGCTGCACACGCCGCCCTGCACAACCCCCACCCAG
GCCCTCTGCTTGGGGCCCCTGCCCCGCCGCAGCCAGTCCCGGGGGCCTACCCCAACACCGCCCCCGGGAG
ACGCCCTTACGCTCTGCTGCACCCGCATCCTCTTCGCTACCTACTGCTCTCGGCCCCCGTCTATGCCGGG
GCACCGAAGAAAGCAGAAGGCGCGGCCCTGGCGACCCCGGCACCCTTCCCGTGCTGCAGCCCTCACTTGG
TCCTCAGCCTTGGGAGGAGGGCAAGGGTCTGGCGTCGCCACCGGGAGGCGGATGCATCTCTTTCAGCATT
GAGAGTATTATGCAAGGGGTCAGGGGAACGGGTACAGGGGCTGCGCAGAGTTTGTCCCCGACCGCGTGGA
GCTACTGCCACCTGCTCCAGCGACCATCAAGCCTGTTGCATCCCCAGACCGCTGCCCCTTTGCTGCAAGT
GTCCGCCGCCGCCGCTGCTCGGACAATTTTGCAGCAATAGCAGCAGCATCAGGAGGAGGACTGCGCCAAC
GGCTGCGCTCCCACCAAGGGCGCGGTGCTGGGCGGGCACCTGTCGGCCTCGTCGGCCCTGCTGAGGTATC
AGGCAGTGGCAGAGGGCTCTAGGCTGACATCGCTGGCTGCCCCTTTGGGCGGAGAGGGGACCTCACCAGT
TTTTTTAGTATCGCCCACGCCCAGTTCCCTGGCCAACTCCGCAGGGCCCTCCTAG
